Addgene plasmid #116896: pFGL1170R
Purpose: hH1:mCherry (nuclear marker)
Depositing lab: Naweed Naqvi. Depositing organization: Temasek Life Sciences Laboratory. Publication: Cellular Dynamics and Genomic Identity of Centromeres in Cereal Blast Fungus. Yadav V, Yang F, Reza MH, Liu S, Valent B, Sanyal K, Naqvi NI. MBio. 2019 Jul 30;10(4). pii: mBio.01581-19. doi: 10.1128/mBio.01581-19. PubMed 31363034.
Backbone
  Vector backbone: pFGL822
  Backbone manufacturer: Naweed Lab
  Backbone size w/o insert (bp): 7779
  Total vector size (bp): 10381
  Modifications to backbone: insertion with hH1:mCherry
  Vector type: Fungal expression (in Magnaporthe oryzae)
  Selectable markers: Basta
Growth in bacteria
  Bacterial resistance: Kanamycin, 50 μg/mL
  Growth temperature: 37°C
  Growth strain: DH5alpha
  Copy number: High Copy
Gene/Insert 1
  Gene/Insert name: hH1
  Species: Magnaporthe oryzae
  Insert size (bp): 1048
  Mutation: no start codon, no stop codon
  Promoter: promoter less
  Cloning method: Restriction Enzyme; 5′ cloning site Xho I (not destroyed); 3′ cloning site EcoR1 (not destroyed)
  Sequencing primers: 5′ CGTCTCGAGCCTCCCAAGAAGGAAACC; 3′ GTCGAATTCTGCGGCGGGTGCCTCGGC
Gene/Insert 2
  Gene/Insert name: mCherry
  Species: Synthetic
  Insert size (bp): 720
  Mutation: without start codon
  Promoter: promoter less
  Cloning method: Restriction Enzyme; 5′ cloning site Kpn I (not destroyed); 3′ cloning site BamH I (not destroyed)
  Sequencing primers: 5′ CTCGGTACCGTGAGCAAGGGCGAGGAGGATAA; 3′ CGCGGATCCTTACTTGTACAGCTCGTCCATGC
Gene/Insert 3
  Gene/Insert name: hH1 downstream region
  Species: Magnaporthe oryzea
  Insert size (bp): 880
  Cloning method: Restriction Enzyme; 5′ cloning site Pst I (not destroyed); 3′ cloning site Hind III (not destroyed)
  Sequencing primers: 5′ CCGCTGCAGTAAAGGGACGCTGACGAACTT; 3′ CATAAGCTTCTTTCTTTGACGGGAAAGGGA
Terms and licenses: Academic/Nonprofit Terms; Industry Terms: Not Available to Industry
How to cite: pFGL1170R was a gift from Naweed Naqvi (Addgene plasmid # 116896 ; http://n2t.net/addgene:116896 ; RRID:Addgene_116896)
