[The description below was written by a language model from this plasmid's Addgene catalogue record and pLannotate feature annotations shown in this document.]
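Description:
pFGL1170R is a fungal tagging vector for Magnaporthe oryzae, built on the pFGL822 backbone, that fuses histone H1 (hH1) to mCherry to give a red nuclear marker. The backbone is a binary T-DNA plasmid. The feature table shows nopaline-type left and right border repeats, the pVS1 replication and stability functions (RepA, StaA, oriV) that allow maintenance in Agrobacterium, and a ColE1/pBR322-type origin with a bom site for propagation in E. coli. Bacterial selection is by kanamycin through an aminoglycoside phosphotransferase gene. These parts imply Agrobacterium-mediated delivery into the fungus, although the record does not state the transformation method.

The payload sits between the borders and consists of three cloned pieces. The first is a roughly 1 kb M. oryzae hH1 coding fragment that lacks both start and stop codons and has no promoter. It is followed, across a short polylinker remnant, by an mCherry coding sequence that lacks its own start codon. Downstream of mCherry is a Basta (phosphinothricin/glufosinate) resistance cassette, in which the Aspergillus nidulans trpC promoter drives the bar acetyltransferase gene. The third piece is an approximately 880 bp fragment from the region downstream of hH1. Because the fusion has no promoter and is flanked by hH1 coding and downstream sequences, the layout is consistent with homologous recombination at the native hH1 locus. That would produce a C-terminal mCherry fusion expressed from the endogenous promoter, but the record does not spell out this mechanism. A CaMV poly(A) signal and a lacZα fragment remain from the backbone. The associated work concerns centromere dynamics in the blast fungus, where hH1-mCherry labels nuclei in live-cell imaging.
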