Features (pLannotate 1.2.2; 17 found; start..end, strand, type, name):
    436..573     +  CDS            HHO1 (fragment): H1_YEAST - Experimental evidence at protein level: Swiss-Prot protein existence level 1. Could act as an H1-type linker histone. Has been shown to bind DNA. From Saccharomyces cerevisiae (strain ATCC 204508 / S288c) (Baker's yeast).
   1043..1060    +  misc_feature   MCS (fragment): pUC18/19 multiple cloning site
   1061..1767    +  CDS            mCherry (fragment): monomeric derivative of DsRed fluorescent protein (Shaner et al., 2004) mammalian codon-optimized
   1787..2138    +  promoter       trpC promoter: promoter for Aspergillus nidulans trpC
   2161..2709    +  CDS            bar: PAT_STRHY - Experimental evidence at protein level: Swiss-Prot protein existence level 1. Inactivates phosphinothricin (PPT) by transfer of an acetyl group from acetyl CoA. Can also acetylate demethylphosphinothricin but not PTT or glutamate. This enzyme is an effector of phosphinothricin tripeptide (PTT or bialaphos) resistance. From Streptomyces hygroscopicus. Introduced by genetic manipulation and expressed in glufosinate-tolerant maize by Dekalb Genetics.
   3601..3755    +  CDS            lacZα (fragment): LacZα fragment of β-galactosidase; lacZ fragment
   3821..3845    +  misc_feature   RB T-DNA repeat: right border repeat from nopaline C58 T-DNA
   4185..4586    +  CDS            Y4CG_SINFN (fragment): Protein inferred from homology: Swiss-Prot protein existence level 3. From Sinorhizobium fredii (strain NBRC 101917 / NGR234).
   5146..5775    +  CDS            pVS1 StaA: stability protein from the Pseudomonas plasmid pVS1 (Heeb et al., 2000)
   6204..7277    +  CDS            pVS1 RepA: replication protein from the Pseudomonas plasmid pVS1 (Heeb et al., 2000)
   7343..7537    +  rep_origin     pVS1 oriV: origin of replication for the Pseudomonas plasmid pVS1 (Heeb et al., 2000)
   7740..7779    +  CDS            rop (fragment): Rop protein, which maintains plasmids at low copy number; rop
   7881..8021    +  misc_feature   bom: basis of mobility region from pBR322
   8207..8795    -  rep_origin     ori: high-copy-number ColE1/pMB1/pBR322/pUC origin of replication
   8882..9676    -  CDS            KanR: aminoglycoside phosphotransferase; aphA-3; confers resistance to kanamycin
  10101..10125   +  misc_feature   LB T-DNA repeat: left border repeat from nopaline C58 T-DNA
  10203..10377   -  polyA_signal   CaMV poly(A) signal: cauliflower mosaic virus polyadenylation signal
>Addgene plasmid #116896 | pFGL1170R | addgene full sequence | sequence record 232119 | Addgene NGS Result
CTCGAGCCTCCCAAGAAGGAAACCAAGGCTGAGGGCGCTGCCCCCAAGACACCTTCGCACCCTACCTACC
AGGTTTGTCTCGCCATTTTTTCTTCTTCGACTTCAAGACGCTCGATATAGTTCATTGGATGCTAACATAT
TACAGGCTATGATCACTGATGCCATCATCAACGTAATTGCTCCCGCTTCCCAAATTCCGGCGTGTCACGG
GCGCGTCGGAGACTTGATGGCTGTTCTCTCTTTGATCACGCAACCAGACATTTGGTTATTCTAGATCATG
AGACCACTTTTGAACCTATGGCATGACACCAGATTATGTTGCTGACTCTTCTTTTTGCCACTCTTCAGCT
CAAGGACCGTAATGGCAGCAGGTAATTTCCCCTTTCATTTTATTCTCGTTTGCAACCTCAGATGCATCAC
GTGCTAACTCGATTCACCAGCCGCCCGCAACTCAAGAAGTATGTCAAGGCCAACAACAAGCTCGGCGAGG
TAACGGACAGCATGTTCGACTCGCTTTTCAACCGTGCCCTCAAGGCCGGTGTCGACAAGGGAGTGTTTGA
GCAACCCAAGGGTAAGTTATGTGACAGTCGATATTTTCATTGTGCAATCTCTAATAAGAATTACAGGACC
ATCTGGAGGTACCAAGCTGGCCAAGAAGGCTCCGCCCAAGAAGGAGGCTGCTCCTAAGAAGGTGGCCAAG
AAGGACGACGCCAAGGCCGCACCAAAGAAGGCCGCACCGAAGAAGGCGGCAGCTCCCAAGGAGAAGGAGA
AGGACGCCGCCGAAAAGCCTGCTGCCCCCAAGAAGGCGGCTCCCAAGAAGCCCGCTGCCCCCAAGAAGGA
CGCCGCTCCCAAGGAGAAGAAGGAGCCCAAGGAGAAGAAGCCCGCCGCAGACAAGGCACTCAGCAAGACC
AAGACTGGACGTGTTTCTAAGACTGCTGCTCCAGCCAAGCCAGCAGCAGCCAAGAAGGCCGCACCGAAGA
AGGCAACGGCCCCGAAGAAGGCCACCCCCAAGAAGACTGAAAAGGCCGAGGCACCCGCCGCAGAATTCGA
GCTCGGTACCGTGAGCAAGGGCGAGGAGGATAACATGGCCATCATCAAGGAGTTCATGCGCTTCAAGGTG
CACATGGAGGGCTCCGTGAACGGCCACGAGTTCGAGATCGAGGGCGAGGGCGAGGGCCGCCCCTACGAGG
GCACCCAGACCGCCAAGCTGAAGGTGACCAAGGGTGGCCCCCTGCCCTTCGCCTGGGACATCCTGTCCCC
TCAGTTCATGTACGGCTCCAAGGCCTACGTGAAGCACCCCGCCGACATCCCCGACTACTTGAAGCTGTCC
TTCCCCGAGGGCTTCAAGTGGGAGCGCGTGATGAACTTCGAGGACGGCGGCGTGGTGACCGTGACCCAGG
ACTCCTCCCTGCAGGACGGCGAGTTCATCTACAAGGTGAAGCTGCGCGGCACCAACTTCCCCTCCGACGG
CCCCGTAATGCAGAAGAAGACCATGGGCTGGGAGGCCTCCTCCGAGCGGATGTACCCCGAGGACGGCGCC
CTGAAGGGCGAGATCAAGCAGAGGCTGAAGCTGAAGGACGGCGGCCACTACGACGCTGAGGTCAAGACCA
CCTACAAGGCCAAGAAGCCCGTGCAGCTGCCCGGCGCCTACAACGTCAACATCAAGTTGGACATCACCTC
CCACAACGAGGACTACACCATCGTGGAACAGTACGAACGCGCCGAGGGCCGCCACTCCACCGGCGGCATG
GACGAGCTGTACAAGTAAGGATCCACTAGAGTCGAGGATATTGAAGGAGCACTTTTTGGGCTTGGCTGGA
GCTAGTGGAGGTCAACAATGAATGCCTATTTTGGTTTAGTCGTCCAGGCGGTGAGCACAAAATTTGTGTC
GTTTGACAAGATGGTTCATTTAGGCAACTGGTCAGATCAGCCCCACTTGTAGCAGTAGCGGCGGCGCTCG
AAGTGTGACTCTTATTAGCAGACAGGAACGAGGACATTATTATCATCTGCTGCTTGGTGCACGATAACTT
GGTGCGTTTGTCAAGCAAGGTAAGTGAACGACCCGGTCATACCTTCTTAAGTTCGCCCTTCCTCCCTTTA
TTTCAGATTCAATCTGACTTACCTATTCTACCCAAGCAACGCTTCGATTAGGAAGTAACCATGAGCCCAG
AACGACGCCCGGCCGACATCCGCCGTGCCACCGAGGCGGACATGCCGGCGGTCTGCACCATCGTCAACCA
CTACATCGAGACAAGCACGGTCAACTTCCGTACCGAGCCGCAGGAACCGCAGGAGTGGACGGACGACCTC
GTCCGTCTGCGGGAGCGCTATCCCTGGCTCGTCGCCGAGGTGGACGGCGAGGTCGCCGGCATCGCCTACG
CGGGTCCCTGGAAGGCACGCAACGCCTACGACTGGACGGCCGAATCGACCGTGTACGTCTCCCCCCGCCA
CCAGCGGACGGGACTGGGCTCCACGCTCTACACCCACCTGCTGAAGTCCCTGGAGGCACAGGGCTTCAAG
AGCGTGGTCGCTGTCATCGGGCTGCCCAACGACCCGAGCGTGCGCATGCACGAGGCGCTCGGATATGCCC
CCCGCGGCATGCTGCGGGCGGCCGGCTTCAAGCACGGGAACTGGCATGACGTGGGTTTCTGGCAGCTGGA
CTTCAGCCTGCCGGTTCCGCCCCGTCCGGTCCTGCCCGTCACCGAGATTTAGGTCGACCTGCAGTAAAGG
GACGCTGACGAACTTTTTTGTTACTTCATATTTCTTCTTCATTTGTCTTTTCACTTTGGCGTTTAGAGCG
TTTCTTATGGGTAAATTCTTTTGGGAGGTGCGACGGAAAGCTATCTGGGGTTCAGTGTCTGGGATTTTTA
TTTCTGTCTTGTGTTTCTGTGTTCACCGCAGGGCTGTGATGCTTTGGGCCCTTTTTTTTCCATGTCTCTT
GTCATGACGCGTGCGGGTGGCGGGCCTTGGGCGTATGAGTCGTGTGTCTTGATACCATTTGGCGCGCGCG
CAGGGTCCTCTTGAGATTTTTTTTGGGGGCGATTGTGGGAGGGTTTTCAAAGCTGGGATGCGCGTATAAT
TATACCACAAATGAATGCATGGTGAATATTTCAAATTCTTGTTTCTTTTGCCAATCGGGAGCTTGTCGAT
TAGTCTTGTCCTTGATGCGCCTTTTTCGAACCGTTTGAGATTTGTTTACTTACTTAGATTCTATCCCATG
CCCAGACGCGTGCTGGAAATCTCGCTCGCTTGGTTTGGTCAGGGGGTGTCACGTGGGAATAGAGCCACCT
TTTATGTCCGTGCTTACTTAGTACTGCTATCTTCTGTCCATGCGCCCAACTGACTGACTGTTCAATCCAG
TCACGCACGCTCACCTCAGCAATCACGAGTGCTACTGTGTGTGGATGGTGCCTTGGCTAAAGTACTGTAC
GTCACGGGCGCTTAGGTTCATCCAACCCTGGGCAGACTTGAATTGATTGGGAATGGGATATCTGCCTTGC
AGACGACGGATGGAAATGTCCATAGCGGAATAAAACGACAAAGGAAAGGGTTCTACAGTACGGCAAGGGT
TTCCCTTTCCCGTCAAAGAAAGAAGCTTGGCACTGGCCGTCGTTTTACAACGTCGTGACTGGGAAAACCC
TGGCGTTACCCAACTTAATCGCCTTGCAGCACATCCCCCTTTCGCCAGCTGGCGTAATAGCGAAGAGGCC
CGCACCGATCGCCCTTCCCAACAGTTGCGCAGCCTGAATGGCGAATGCTAGAGCAGCTTGAGCTTGGATC
AGATTGTCGTTTCCCGCCTTCAGTTTAAACTATCAGTGTTTGACAGGATATATTGGCGGGTAAACCTAAG
AGAAAAGAGCGTTTATTAGAATAATCGGATATTTAAAAGGGCGTGAAAAGGTTTATCCGTTGGTCCATTT
GTATGTCCATGCCAACCACAGGGTTCCCCTCGGGATCAAAGTACTTTGATCCAACCCCTCCGCTGCTATA
GTGCAGTCGGCTTCTGACGTTCAGTGCAGCCGTCTTCTGAAAACGACATGTCGCACAAGTCCTAAGTTAC
GCGACAGGCTGCCGCCCTGCCCTTTTCCTGGCGTTTTCTTGTCGCGTGTTTTAGTCGCATAAAGTAGAAT
ACTTGCGACTAGAACCGGAGACATTACGCCATGAACAAGAGCGCCGCCGCTGGCCTGCTGGGCTATGCCC
GCGTCAGCACCGACGACCAGGACTTGACCAACCAACGGGCCGAACTGCACGCGGCCGGCTGCACCAAGCT
GTTTTCCGAGAAGATCACCGGCACCAGGCGCGACCGCCCGGAGCTGGCCAGGATGCTTGACCACCTACGC
CCTGGCGACGTTGTGACAGTGACCAGGCTAGACCGCCTGGCCCGCAGCACCCGCGACCTACTGGACATTG
CCGAGCGCATCCAGGAGGCCGGCGCGGGCCTGCGTAGCCTGGCAGAGCCGTGGGCCGACACCACCACGCC
GGCCGGCCGCATGGTGTTGACCGTGTTCGCCGGCATTGCCGAGTTCGAGCGTTCCCTAATCATCGACCGC
ACCCGGAGCGGGCGCGAGGCCGCCAAGGCCCGAGGCGTGAAGTTTGGCCCCCGCCCTACCCTCACCCCGG
CACAGATCGCGCACGCCCGCGAGCTGATCGACCAGGAAGGCCGCACCGTGAAAGAGGCGGCTGCACTGCT
TGGCGTGCATCGCTCGACCCTGTACCGCGCACTTGAGCGCAGCGAGGAAGTGACGCCCACCGAGGCCAGG
CGGCGCGGTGCCTTCCGTGAGGACGCATTGACCGAGGCCGACGCCCTGGCGGCCGCCGAGAATGAACGCC
AAGAGGAACAAGCATGAAACCGCACCAGGACGGCCAGGACGAACCGTTTTTCATTACCGAAGAGATCGAG
GCGGAGATGATCGCGGCCGGGTACGTGTTCGAGCCGCCCGCGCACGTCTCAACCGTGCGGCTGCATGAAA
TCCTGGCCGGTTTGTCTGATGCCAAGCTGGCGGCCTGGCCGGCCAGCTTGGCCGCTGAAGAAACCGAGCG
CCGCCGTCTAAAAAGGTGATGTGTATTTGAGTAAAACAGCTTGCGTCATGCGGTCGCTGCGTATATGATG
CGATGAGTAAATAAACAAATACGCAAGGGGAACGCATGAAGGTTATCGCTGTACTTAACCAGAAAGGCGG
GTCAGGCAAGACGACCATCGCAACCCATCTAGCCCGCGCCCTGCAACTCGCCGGGGCCGATGTTCTGTTA
GTCGATTCCGATCCCCAGGGCAGTGCCCGCGATTGGGCGGCCGTGCGGGAAGATCAACCGCTAACCGTTG
TCGGCATCGACCGCCCGACGATTGACCGCGACGTGAAGGCCATCGGCCGGCGCGACTTCGTAGTGATCGA
CGGAGCGCCCCAGGCGGCGGACTTGGCTGTGTCCGCGATCAAGGCAGCCGACTTCGTGCTGATTCCGGTG
CAGCCAAGCCCTTACGACATATGGGCCACCGCCGACCTGGTGGAGCTGGTTAAGCAGCGCATTGAGGTCA
CGGATGGAAGGCTACAAGCGGCCTTTGTCGTGTCGCGGGCGATCAAAGGCACGCGCATCGGCGGTGAGGT
TGCCGAGGCGCTGGCCGGGTACGAGCTGCCCATTCTTGAGTCCCGTATCACGCAGCGCGTGAGCTACCCA
GGCACTGCCGCCGCCGGCACAACCGTTCTTGAATCAGAACCCGAGGGCGACGCTGCCCGCGAGGTCCAGG
CGCTGGCCGCTGAAATTAAATCAAAACTCATTTGAGTTAATGAGGTAAAGAGAAAATGAGCAAAAGCACA
AACACGCTAAGTGCCGGCCGTCCGAGCGCACGCAGCAGCAAGGCTGCAACGTTGGCCAGCCTGGCAGACA
CGCCAGCCATGAAGCGGGTCAACTTTCAGTTGCCGGCGGAGGATCACACCAAGCTGAAGATGTACGCGGT
ACGCCAAGGCAAGACCATTACCGAGCTGCTATCTGAATACATCGCGCAGCTACCAGAGTAAATGAGCAAA
TGAATAAATGAGTAGATGAATTTTAGCGGCTAAAGGAGGCGGCATGGAAAATCAAGAACAACCAGGCACC
GACGCCGTGGAATGCCCCATGTGTGGAGGAACGGGCGGTTGGCCAGGCGTAAGCGGCTGGGTTGCCTGCC
GGCCCTGCAATGGCACTGGAACCCCCAAGCCCGAGGAATCGGCGTGAGCGGTCGCAAACCATCCGGCCCG
GTACAAATCGGCGCGGCGCTGGGTGATGACCTGGTGGAGAAGTTGAAGGCCGCGCAGGCCGCCCAGCGGC
AACGCATCGAGGCAGAAGCACGCCCCGGTGAATCGTGGCAAGCGGCCGCTGATCGAATCCGCAAAGAATC
CCGGCAACCGCCGGCAGCCGGTGCGCCGTCGATTAGGAAGCCGCCCAAGGGCGACGAGCAACCAGATTTT
TTCGTTCCGATGCTCTATGACGTGGGCACCCGCGATAGTCGCAGCATCATGGACGTGGCCGTTTTCCGTC
TGTCGAAGCGTGACCGACGAGCTGGCGAGGTGATCCGCTACGAGCTTCCAGACGGGCACGTAGAGGTTTC
CGCAGGGCCGGCCGGCATGGCCAGTGTGTGGGATTACGACCTGGTACTGATGGCGGTTTCCCATCTAACC
GAATCCATGAACCGATACCGGGAAGGGAAGGGAGACAAGCCCGGCCGCGTGTTCCGTCCACACGTTGCGG
ACGTACTCAAGTTCTGCCGGCGAGCCGATGGCGGAAAGCAGAAAGACGACCTGGTAGAAACCTGCATTCG
GTTAAACACCACGCACGTTGCCATGCAGCGTACGAAGAAGGCCAAGAACGGCCGCCTGGTGACGGTATCC
GAGGGTGAAGCCTTGATTAGCCGCTACAAGATCGTAAAGAGCGAAACCGGGCGGCCGGAGTACATCGAGA
TCGAGCTAGCTGATTGGATGTACCGCGAGATCACAGAAGGCAAGAACCCGGACGTGCTGACGGTTCACCC
CGATTACTTTTTGATCGATCCCGGCATCGGCCGTTTTCTCTACCGCCTGGCACGCCGCGCCGCAGGCAAG
GCAGAAGCCAGATGGTTGTTCAAGACGATCTACGAACGCAGTGGCAGCGCCGGAGAGTTCAAGAAGTTCT
GTTTCACCGTGCGCAAGCTGATCGGGTCAAATGACCTGCCGGAGTACGATTTGAAGGAGGAGGCGGGGCA
GGCTGGCCCGATCCTAGTCATGCGCTACCGCAACCTGATCGAGGGCGAAGCATCCGCCGGTTCCTAATGT
ACGGAGCAGATGCTAGGGCAAATTGCCCTAGCAGGGGAAAAAGGTCGAAAAGGTCTCTTTCCTGTGGATA
GCACGTACATTGGGAACCCAAAGCCGTACATTGGGAACCGGAACCCGTACATTGGGAACCCAAAGCCGTA
CATTGGGAACCGGTCACACATGTAAGTGACTGATATAAAAGAGAAAAAAGGCGATTTTTCCGCCTAAAAC
TCTTTAAAACTTATTAAAACTCTTAAAACCCGCCTGGCCTGTGCATAACTGTCTGGCCAGCGCACAGCCG
AAGAGCTGCAAAAAGCGCCTACCCTTCGGTCGCTGCGCTCCCTACGCCCCGCCGCTTCGCGTCGGCCTAT
CGCGGCCGCTGGCCGCTCAAAAATGGCTGGCCTACGGCCAGGCAATCTACCAGGGCGCGGACAAGCCGCG
CCGTCGCCACTCGACCGCCGGCGCCCACATCAAGGCACCCTGCCTCGCGCGTTTCGGTGATGACGGTGAA
AACCTCTGACACATGCAGCTCCCGGAGACGGTCACAGCTTGTCTGTAAGCGGATGCCGGGAGCAGACAAG
CCCGTCAGGGCGCGTCAGCGGGTGTTGGCGGGTGTCGGGGCGCAGCCATGACCCAGTCACGTAGCGATAG
CGGAGTGTATACTGGCTTAACTATGCGGCATCAGAGCAGATTGTACTGAGAGTGCACCATATGCGGTGTG
AAATACCGCACAGATGCGTAAGGAGAAAATACCGCATCAGGCGCTCTTCCGCTTCCTCGCTCACTGACTC
GCTGCGCTCGGTCGTTCGGCTGCGGCGAGCGGTATCAGCTCACTCAAAGGCGGTAATACGGTTATCCACA
GAATCAGGGGATAACGCAGGAAAGAACATGTGAGCAAAAGGCCAGCAAAAGGCCAGGAACCGTAAAAAGG
CCGCGTTGCTGGCGTTTTTCCATAGGCTCCGCCCCCCTGACGAGCATCACAAAAATCGACGCTCAAGTCA
GAGGTGGCGAAACCCGACAGGACTATAAAGATACCAGGCGTTTCCCCCTGGAAGCTCCCTCGTGCGCTCT
CCTGTTCCGACCCTGCCGCTTACCGGATACCTGTCCGCCTTTCTCCCTTCGGGAAGCGTGGCGCTTTCTC
ATAGCTCACGCTGTAGGTATCTCAGTTCGGTGTAGGTCGTTCGCTCCAAGCTGGGCTGTGTGCACGAACC
CCCCGTTCAGCCCGACCGCTGCGCCTTATCCGGTAACTATCGTCTTGAGTCCAACCCGGTAAGACACGAC
TTATCGCCACTGGCAGCAGCCACTGGTAACAGGATTAGCAGAGCGAGGTATGTAGGCGGTGCTACAGAGT
TCTTGAAGTGGTGGCCTAACTACGGCTACACTAGAAGGACAGTATTTGGTATCTGCGCTCTGCTGAAGCC
AGTTACCTTCGGAAAAAGAGTTGGTAGCTCTTGATCCGGCAAACAAACCACCGCTGGTAGCGGTGGTTTT
TTTGTTTGCAAGCAGCAGATTACGCGCAGAAAAAAAGGATCTCAAGAAGATCCTTTGATCTTTTCTACGG
GGTCTGACGCTCAGTGGAACGAAAACTCACGTTAAGGGATTTTGGTCATGCATTCTAGGTACTAAAACAA
TTCATCCAGTAAAATATAATATTTTATTTTCTCCCAATCAGGCTTGATCCCCAGTAAGTCAAAAAATAGC
TCGACATACTGTTCTTCCCCGATATCCTCCCTGATCGACCGGACGCAGAAGGCAATGTCATACCACTTGT
CCGCCCTGCCGCTTCTCCCAAGATCAATAAAGCCACTTACTTTGCCATCTTTCACAAAGATGTTGCTGTC
TCCCAGGTCGCCGTGGGAAAAGACAAGTTCCTCTTCGGGCTTTTCCGTCTTTAAAAAATCATACAGCTCG
CGCGGATCTTTAAATGGAGTGTCTTCTTCCCAGTTTTCGCAATCCACATCGGCCAGATCGTTATTCAGTA
AGTAATCCAATTCGGCTAAGCGGCTGTCTAAGCTATTCGTATAGGGACAATCCGATATGTCGATGGAGTG
AAAGAGCCTGATGCACTCCGCATACAGCTCGATAATCTTTTCAGGGCTTTGTTCATCTTCATACTCTTCC
GAGCAAAGGACGCCATCGGCCTCACTCATGAGCAGATTGCTCCAGCCATCATGCCGTTCAAAGTGCAGGA
CCTTTGGAACAGGCAGCTTTCCTTCCAGCCATAGCATCATGTCCTTTTCCCGTTCCACATCATAGGTGGT
CCCTTTATACCGGCTGTCCGTCATTTTTAAATATAGGTTTTCATTTTCTCCCACCAGCTTATATACCTTA
GCAGGAGACATTCCTTCCGTATCTTTTACGCAGCGGTATTTTTCGATCAGTTTTTTCAATTCCGGTGATA
TTCTCATTTTAGCCATTTATTATTTCCTTCCTCTTTTCTATAGTATTTAAAGATACCCCAAGAAGCTAAT
TATAACAAGACGAACTCCAATTCACTGTTCCTTGCATTCTAAAACCTTAAATACCAGAAAACAGCTTTTT
CAAAGTTGTTTTCAAAGTTGGCGTATAACATAGTATCGACGGAGCCGATTTTGAAACCGCGGTGATCACA
GGCAGCAACGCTCTGTCATCGTTACAATCAACATGCTACCCTCCGCGAGATCATCCGTGTTTCAAACCCG
GCAGCTTAGTTGCCGTTCTTCCGAATAGCATCGGTAACATGAGCAAAGTCTGCCGCCTTACAACGGCTCT
CCCGCTGACGCCGTCCCGGACTGATGGGCTGCCTGTATCGAGTGGTGATTTTGTGCCGAGCTGCCGGTCG
GGGAGCTGTTGGCTGGCTGGTGGCAGGATATATTGTGGTGTAAACAAATTGACGCTTAGACAACTTAATA
ACACATTGCGGACGTTTTTAATGTACTGAATTAACGCCGAATTAATTCGGGGGATCTGGATTTTAGTACT
GGATTTTGGTTTTAGGAATTAGAAATTTTATTGATAGAAGTATTTTACAAATACAAATACATACTAAGGG
TTTCTTATATGCTCAACACATGAGCGAAACCCTATAGGAACCCTAATTCCCTTATCTGGGAACTACTCAC
ACATTATTATGGAGAAA
