>Addgene plasmid #116896 | pFGL1170R | depositor partial sequence | sequence record 226258 | hH1 ORF (no start codon, no stop codon)
CTCGAGCCTCCCAAGAAGGAAACCAAGGCTGAGGGCGCTGCCCCCAAGACACCTTCGCACCCTACCTACC
AGGTTTGTCTCGCCATTTTTTCTTCTTCGACTTCAAGACGCTCGATATAGTTCATTGGATGCTAACATAT
TACAGGCTATGATCACTGATGCCATCATCAACGTAATTGCTCCCGCTTCCCAAATTCCGGCGTGTCACGG
GCGCGTCGGAGACTTGATGGCTGTTCTCTCTTTGATCACGCAACCAGACATTTGGTTATTCTAGATCATG
AGACCACTTTTGAACCTATGGCATGACACCAGATTATGTTGCTGACTCTTCTTTTTGCCACTCTTCAGCT
CAAGGACCGTAATGGCAGCAGGTAATTTCCCCTTTCATTTTATTCTCGTTTGCAACCTCAGATGCATCAC
GTGCTAACTCGATTCACCAGCCGCCCGCAACTCAAGAAGTATGTCAAGGCCAACAACAAGCTCGGCGAGG
TAACGGACAGCATGTTCGACTCGCTTTTCAACCGTGCCCTCAAGGCCGGTGTCGACAAGGGAGTGTTTGA
GCAACCCAAGGGTAAGTTATGTGACAGTCGATATTTTCATTGTGCAATCTCTAATAAGAATTACAGGACC
ATCTGGAGGTACCAAGCTGGCCAAGAAGGCTCCGCCCAAGAAGGAGGCTGCTCCTAAGAAGGTGGCCAAG
AAGGACGACGCCAAGGCCGCACCAAAGAAGGCCGCACCGAAGAAGGCGGCAGCTCCCAAGGAGAAGGAGA
AGGACGCCGCCGAAAAGCCTGCTGCCCCCAAGAAGGCGGCTCCCAAGAAGCCCGCTGCCCCCAAGAAGGA
CGCCGCTCCCAAGGAGAAGAAGGAGCCCAAGGAGAAGAAGCCCGCCGCAGACAAGGCACTCAGCAAGACC
AAGACTGGACGTGTTTCTAAGACTGCTGCTCCAGCCAAGCCAGCAGCAGCCAAGAAGGCCGCACCGAAGA
AGGCAACGGCCCCGAAGAAGGCCACCCCCAAGAAGACTGAAAAGGCCGAGGCACCCGCCGCAGAATTC
