>Addgene plasmid #116896 | pFGL1170R | depositor partial sequence | sequence record 226259 | mCherry (without start codon)
GGTACCGTGAGCAAGGGCGAGGAGGATAACATGGCCATCATCAAGGAGTTCATGCGCTTCAAGGTGCACA
TGGAGGGCTCCGTGAACGGCCACGAGTTCGAGATCGAGGGCGAGGGCGAGGGCCGCCCCTACGAGGGCAC
CCAGACCGCCAAGCTGAAGGTGACCAAGGGTGGCCCCCTGCCCTTCGCCTGGGACATCCTGTCCCCTCAG
TTCATGTACGGCTCCAAGGCCTACGTGAAGCACCCCGCCGACATCCCCGACTACTTGAAGCTGTCCTTCC
CCGAGGGCTTCAAGTGGGAGCGCGTGATGAACTTCGAGGACGGCGGCGTGGTGACCGTGACCCAGGACTC
CTCCCTGCAGGACGGCGAGTTCATCTACAAGGTGAAGCTGCGCGGCACCAACTTCCCCTCCGACGGCCCC
GTAATGCAGAAGAAGACCATGGGCTGGGAGGCCTCCTCCGAGCGGATGTACCCCGAGGACGGCGCCCTGA
AGGGCGAGATCAAGCAGAGGCTGAAGCTGAAGGACGGCGGCCACTACGACGCTGAGGTCAAGACCACCTA
CAAGGCCAAGAAGCCCGTGCAGCTGCCCGGCGCCTACAACGTCAACATCAAGTTGGACATCACCTCCCAC
AACGAGGACTACACCATCGTGGAACAGTACGAACGCGCCGAGGGCCGCCACTCCACCGGCGGCATGGACG
AGCTGTACAAGTAAGGATCC
