>Addgene plasmid #116896 | pFGL1170R | depositor partial sequence | sequence record 226260 | hH1 3' homology arm
CTGCAGTAAAGGGACGCTGACGAACTTTTTTGTTACTTCATATTTCTTCTTCATTTGTCTTTTCACTTTG
GCGTTTAGAGCGTTTCTTATGGGTAAATTCTTTTGGGAGGTGCGACGGAAAGCTATCTGGGGTTCAGTGT
CTGGGATTTTTATTTCTGTCTTGTGTTTCTGTGTTCACCGCAGGGCTGTGATGCTTTGGGCCCTTTTTTT
TCCATGTCTCTTGTCATGACGCGTGCGGGTGGCGGGCCTTGGGCGTATGAGTCGTGTGTCTTGATACCAT
TTGGCGCGCGCGCAGGGTCCTCTTGAGATTTTTTTTGGGGGCGATTGTGGGAGGGTTTTCAAAGCTGGGA
TGCGCGTATAATTATACCACAAATGAATGCATGGTGAATATTTCAAATTCTTGTTTCTTTTGCCAATCGG
GAGCTTGTCGATTAGTCTTGTCCTTGATGCGCCTTTTTCGAACCGTTTGAGATTTGTTTACTTACTTAGA
TTCTATCCCATGCCCAGACGCGTGCTGGAAATCTCGCTCGCTTGGTTTGGTCAGGGGGTGTCACGTGGGA
ATAGAGCCACCTTTTATGTCCGTGCTTACTTAGTACTGCTATCTTCTGTCCATGCGCCCAACTGACTGAC
TGTTCAATCCAGTCACGCACGCTCACCTCAGCAATCACGAGTGCTACTGTGTGTGGATGGTGCCTTGGCT
AAAGTACTGTACGTCACGGGCGCTTAGGTTCATCCAACCCTGGGCAGACTTGAATTGATTGGGAATGGGA
TATCTGCCTTGCAGACGACGGATGGAAATGTCCATAGCGGAATAAAACGACAAAGGAAAGGGTTCTACAG
TACGGCAAGGGTTTCCCTTTCCCGTCAAAGAAAGAAGCTT
